>Addgene plasmid #99797 | pHI-Smp_161820 | addgene full sequence | sequence record 194772 | Addgene NGS Result
CAAAAAACCCCTCAAGACCCGTTTAGAGGCCCCAAGGGGTTATGCTAGGCGCGCCGGATCCTAATACGAC
TCACTATAGGGAGAATTAACCCTCACTAAAGGGAGACCTTCGCCCTGCAAAAGATAACTCAAAAGTTGGG
GAGATGTTTTCTCGAGAACGTTGAAGATAAATGCAGCCATATCAGATCTAAAGATACAACTTGGTTCAAC
AACATTGTACAAGATATCGTGGCTGACTTTCAGAAGAATTCATCCGAAGCCTGCTCAGCTGTCCTCTCGC
AGTATGACATAAACAACAAAGAAATCTTGTTGGAAGAAGCTAACAAAACACTAAACCACACGAAATCCTG
GCGACCTTCTGGAGATCCTGAGAAAGATATCAGGGCTCACCTTTTGCCTCTCAAAAGGTCTTATATGGAG
AATTTGTCTTCCTATTCACAAGAACTGGATTTAGAATTGGGTAGACGTTCAGAGGAACTAAGGAGATTAC
GTCAAACTCTTTATGATGCAGTAATTGAATTTCGATCCCTGGCAGAGAAACTACAAAACTTATCCAAGTC
CACTAAAAGTTGTGGACTATGTACTACTGAATTTCAAGAATCACCTAACTCGATGCCGCCCTGCAAAAGA
TAACTCGATGCAAGAATCACCTAACTCGATGCAAGGTCACTTCTATAGTGTCACCTAAATCTCCCTATAG
TGAGTCGTATTAGGATCCGGCGCGCCTAGCATAACCCCTTGGGGCCTCTAAACGGGTCTTGAGGGGTTTT
TTGACGCGTGCTTCCTCGCTCACTGACTCGCTGCGCTCGGTCGTTCGGCTGCGGCGAGCGGTATCAGCTC
ACTCAAAGGCGGTAATACGGTTATCCACAGAATCAGGGGATAACGCAGGAAAGAACATGTGAGCAAAAGG
CCAGCAAAAGGCCAGGAACCGTAAAAAGGCCGCGTTGCTGGCGTTTTTCCATAGGCTCCGCCCCCCTGAC
GAGCATCACAAAAATCGACGCTCAAGTCAGAGGTGGCGAAACCCGACAGGACTATAAAGATACCAGGCGT
TTCCCCCTGGAAGCTCCCTCGTGCGCTCTCCTGTTCCGACCCTGCCGCTTACCGGATACCTGTCCGCCTT
TCTCCCTTCGGGAAGCGTGGCGCTTTCTCATAGCTCACGCTGTAGGTATCTCAGTTCGGTGTAGGTCGTT
CGCTCCAAGCTGGGCTGTGTGCACGAACCCCCCGTTCAGCCCGACCGCTGCGCCTTATCCGGTAACTATC
GTCTTGAGTCCAACCCGGTAAGACACGACTTATCGCCACTGGCAGCAGCCACTGGTAACAGGATTAGCAG
AGCGAGGTATGTAGGCGGTGCTACAGAGTTCTTGAAGTGGTGGCCTAACTACGGCTACACTAGAAGAACA
GTATTTGGTATCTGCGCTCTGCTGAAGCCAGTTACCTTCGGAAAAAGAGTTGGTAGCTCTTGATCCGGCA
AACAAACCACCGCTGGTAGCGGTGGTTTTTTTGTTTGCAAGCAGCAGATTACGCGCAGAAAAAAAGGATC
TCAAGAAGATCCTTTGATCTTTTCTACGGGGTCTGACGCTCAGTGGAACGAAAACTCACGTTAAGGGATT
TTGGTCATGAGATTATCAAAAAGGATCTTCACCTAGATCCTTTTAAATTAAAAATGAAGTTTTAAATCAA
TCTAAAGTATATATGAGTAAACTTGGTCTGACAGTTACCAATGCTTAATCAGTGAGGCACCTATCTCAGC
GATCTGTCTATTTCGTTCATCCATAGTTGCCTGGCTCCCCGTCGTGTAGATAACTACGATACGGGAGGGC
TTACCATCTGGCCCCAGTGCTGCAATGATACCGCGAGACCCACGCTCACCGGCTCCAGATTTATCAGCAA
TAAACCAGCCAGCCGGAAGGGCCGAGCGCAGAAGTGGTCCTGCAACTTTATCCGCCTCCATCCAGTCTAT
TAATTGTTGCCGGGAAGCTAGAGTAAGTAGTTCGCCAGTTAATAGTTTGCGCAACGTTGTTGCCATTGCT
ACAGGCATCGTGGTGTCACGCTCGTCGTTTGGTATGGCTTCATTCAGCTCCGGTTCCCAACGATCAAGGC
GAGTTACATGATCCCCCATGTTGTGCAAAAAAGCGGTTAGCTCCTTCGGTCCTCCGATCGTTGTCAGAAG
TAAGTTGGCCGCAGTGTTATCACTCATGGTTATGGCAGCACTGCATAATTCTCTTACTGTCATGCCATCC
GTAAGATGCTTTTCTGTGACTGGTGAGTACTCAACCAAGTCATTCTGAGAATAGTGTATGCGGCGACCGA
GTTGCTCTTGCCCGGCGTCAATACGGGATAATACCGCGCCACATAGCAGAACTTTAAAAGTGCTCATCAT
TGGAAAACGTTCTTCGGGGCGAAAACTCTCAAGGATCTTACCGCTGTTGAGATCCAGTTCGATGTAACCC
ACTCGTGCACCCAACTGATCTTCAGCATCTTTTACTTTCACCAGCGTTTCTGGGTGAGCAAAAACAGGAA
GGCAAAATGCCGCAAAAAAGGGAATAAGGGCGACACGGAAATGTTGAATACTCATACTCTTCCTTTTTCA
ATTCAGAAGAACTCGTCAAGAAGGCGATAGAAGGCGATGCGCTGCGAATCGGGAGCGGCGATACCGTAAA
GCACGAGGAAGCGGTCAGCCCATTCGCCGCCAAGCTCTTCAGCAATATCACGGGTAGCCAACGCTATGTC
CTGATAGCGGTCCGCCACACCCAGCCGGCCACAGTCGATGAATCCAGAAAAGCGGCCATTTTCCACCATG
ATATTCGGCAAGCAGGCATCGCCATGGGTCACGACGAGATCCTCGCCGTCGGGCATGCGCGCCTTGAGCC
TGGCGAACAGTTCGGCTGGCGCGAGCCCCTGATGCTCTTCGTCCAGATCATCCTGATCGACAAGACCGGC
TTCCATCCGAGTACGTGCTCGCTCGATGCGATGTTTCGCTTGGTGGTCGAATGGGCAGGTAGCCGGATCA
AGCGTATGCAGCCGCCGCATTGCATCAGCCATGATGGATACTTTCTCGGCAGGAGCAAGGTGGGATGACA
GGAGATCCTGCCCCGGCACTTCGCCCAATAGCAGCCAGTCCCTTCCCGCTTCAGTGACAACGTCGAGCAC
AGCTGCGCAAGGAACGCCCGTCGTGGCCAGCCACGATAGCCGCGCTGCCTCGTCCTGCAGTTCATTCAGG
GCACCGGACAGGTCGGTCTTGACAAAAAGAACCGGGCGCCCCTGCGCTGACAGCCGGAACACGGCGGCAT
CAGAGCAGCCGATTGTCTGTTGTGCCCAGTCATAGCCGAATAGCCTCTCCACCCAAGCGGCCGGAGAACC
TGCGTGCAATCCATCTTGTTCAATCATGCGAAACGATCCTCATCCTGTCTCTTGATCAGATCTTGATCCC
CTGCGCCATCAGATCATTGGCGGCAAGAAAGCCATCCAGTTTACTTTGCAGGGCTTCCCAACCTTACCAG
AGGGCGCCCCAGCTGGCAATTCCGGTTCGCTTGCTGTCCATAAAACCGCCCAGTCTAGCTATCGCCATGT
AAGCCCACTGCAAGCTACCTGCTTTCTCTTTGCGCTTGCGTTTTCCCTTGTCCAGATAGCCCAGTAGCTG
ACATTCATCCGGGGTCAGCACCGTTTCTGCGGACTGGCTTTCTACGTGTTCCGCTTCCTTTAGCAGCCCT
TGCGCCCTGAATTTTGTTAAAATTCGCGTTAAATTTTTGTTAAATCAGCTCATTTTTTAACCAATAGGCC
GAAATCGACGCGT
Features (pLannotate 1.2.2; 12 found; start..end, strand, type, name):
      1..48      -  terminator     T7 terminator: transcription terminator for bacteriophage T7 RNA polymerase
     62..80      +  promoter       T7 promoter: promoter for bacteriophage T7 RNA polymerase
     84..102     +  promoter       T3 promoter: promoter for bacteriophage T3 RNA polymerase
    672..690     -  promoter       SP6 promoter: promoter for bacteriophage SP6 RNA polymerase
    694..712     -  promoter       T7 promoter: promoter for bacteriophage T7 RNA polymerase
    726..773     +  terminator     T7 terminator: transcription terminator for bacteriophage T7 RNA polymerase
    956..1544    -  rep_origin     ori: high-copy-number ColE1/pMB1/pBR322/pUC origin of replication
   1715..2575    -  CDS            AmpR: β-lactamase; bla; confers resistance to ampicillin, carbenicillin, and related antibiotics
   2576..2592    -  promoter       AmpR promoter (fragment): bla
   2596..3387    -  CDS            neo: KKA2_KLEPN - Also known as kan, nptII. Experimental evidence at protein level: Swiss-Prot protein existence level 1. Resistance to kanamycin, neomycin, paromomycin, ribostamycin, butirosin and gentamicin B. From Klebsiella pneumoniae.
   3419..3718    -  CDS            tnpA (fragment): TN5P_ECOLX - Also known as tnp. Experimental evidence at protein level: Swiss-Prot protein existence level 1. Mediates transposition of transposon Tn5 by a 'cut and paste' mechanism. First, the monomeric transposase binds the 19 bp inverted DNA repeats flanking the transposon. Then, dimerization of the DNA- bound transposase creates a synaptic DNA complex. After nicking of the first DNA strand, excision of the transposon proceeds through a series of intermediates. The transposase then mediates the insertion of the transposon at a new site by strand transfer. The activity of the wild- type tran
   3721..3787    -  rep_origin     M13 ori (fragment): M13 bacteriophage origin of replication; arrow indicates direction of (+) strand synthesis
