[The description below was written by a language model from this plasmid's Addgene catalogue record and pLannotate feature annotations shown in this document.]
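Description:
pHI-Smp_161820 is a small (about 3.8 kb) bacterial plasmid built on the pJC53.2 backbone that carries a cDNA fragment of the Schistosoma mansoni gene Smp_161820, annotated only as a hypothetical protein. It replicates in E. coli from a high-copy ColE1/pUC-type origin and is selected with kanamycin through a neo/nptII gene. The feature table also detects an intact β-lactamase (AmpR) coding sequence with only a fragment of its promoter, along with remnants of a Tn5 transposase sequence and an M13 origin, which appear to be backbone carry-over rather than functional parts.

The insert itself is not annotated, but it presumably occupies the roughly 570 bp gap between two converging sets of phage promoters. On one side sit a T7 and a T3 promoter reading inward. On the other sit an SP6 and a second T7 promoter reading inward on the opposite strand. T7 terminators flank the whole cassette on both sides. This layout allows either strand to be transcribed separately with T3 or SP6 polymerase, giving sense or antisense RNA. T7 polymerase alone transcribes both strands, which can yield double-stranded RNA.

Although catalogued as a bacterial expression vector that "expresses" the protein, the repository note states that plasmids of this series were made for in vitro transcription and may not suit overexpression. The table shows no ribosome binding site, tag or other translation signals. Such templates are typically used to make riboprobes or dsRNA, though the record does not name a specific application. The cloning sites are unrecorded, and because the insert was amplified from cDNA, it may differ from the reference sequence.
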