Addgene plasmid #99797: pHI-Smp_161820
Purpose: Expresses S. mansoni hypothetical protein Smp_161820
Depositing lab: Phillip Newmark.
Backbone
  Vector backbone: pJC53.2
  Vector type: Bacterial Expression
Growth in bacteria
  Bacterial resistance: Kanamycin, 50 μg/mL
  Growth temperature: 37°C
  Growth strain: DH5alpha
  Copy number: Unknown
Gene/Insert
  Gene/Insert name: hypothetical protein
  Cloning method: Restriction Enzyme; 5′ cloning site unknown (unknown if destroyed); 3′ cloning site unknown (unknown if destroyed)
Terms and licenses: Academic/Nonprofit Terms; Industry Terms: Not Available to Industry
Depositor comments: Addgene Note: These plasmids were generated for in vitro transcription and may not be suitable for overexpression studies. The inserts were amplified from cDNA and may differ from NCBI reference sequences.
How to cite: pHI-Smp_161820 was a gift from Phillip Newmark (Addgene plasmid # 99797)
